>Addgene plasmid #145992 | pAc5.1B-lambdaN-HA-DmTral-LSm-R21ES13AI15A-V5His6_B | depositor full sequence | sequence record 288437 | Full Sequence
CTTCAAGGAATTAATTCTATATTCTAAAAACACAAATGATACTTCTAAAAAAAATCATGAATGGCATCAA
CTCTGAATCAAATCTTTGCAGATGCACCTACTTCTCATTTCCACTGTCACATCATTTTTCCAGATCTCGC
TGCCTGTTATGTGGCCCACAAACCAAGACACGTTTTATGGCCATTAAAGCTGGCTGATCGTCGCCAAACA
CCAAATACATATCAATATGTACATTCGAGAAAGAAGCGATCAAAGAAGCGTCTTCGGGCGAGTAGGAGAA
TGCGGAGGAGAAGGAGAACGAGCTGATCTAGTATCTCTCCACAATCCAATGCCAACTGACCAACTGGCCA
TATTCGGAGCAATTTGAAGCCAATTTCCATCGCCTGGCGATCGCTCCATTCTTGGCTATATGTTTTTCAC
CGTTCCCGGGGCCATTTTCAAAGACTCGTCGGTAAGATAAGATTGTGTCACTCGCTGTCTCTCTTCATTT
GTCGAAGAATGCTGAGGAATTTCGCGATGACGTCGGCGAGTATTTTGAAGAATGAGAATAATTTGTATTT
ATACGAAAATCAGTTAGTGGAATTTTCTACAAAAACATGTTATCTATAGATAATTTTGTTGCAAAATATG
TTGACTATGACAAAGATTGTATGTATATACCTTTAATGTATTCTCATTTTCTTATGTATTTATAATGGCA
ATGATGATACTGATGATATTTTAAGATGATGCCAGACCACAGGCTGATTTCTGCGTCTTTTGCCGAACGC
AGTGCATGTGCGGTTGTTGTTTTTTGGAATAGTTTCAATTTTCGGACTGTCCGCTTTGATTTCAGTTTCT
TGGCTTATTCAAAAAGCAAAGTAAAGCCAAAAAAGCGAGATGGCAATACCAAATGCGGCAAAACGGTAGT
GGAAGGAAAGGGGTGCGGGGCAGCGGAAGGAAGGGTGGGGCGGGGCGTGGCGGGGTCTGTGGCTGGGCGC
GACGTCACCGACGTTGGAGCCACTCCTTTGACCATGTGTGCGTGTGTGTATTATTCGTGTCTCGCCACTC
GCCGGTTGTTTTTTTCTTTTTATCTCGCTCTCTCTAGCGCCATCTCGTACGCATGCTCAACGCACCGCAT
GTTGCCGTGTCCTTTATGCGTCATTTTGGCTCGAAATAGGCAATTATTTAAACAAAGATTAGTCAACGAA
AACGCTAAAATAAATAAGTCTACAATATGGTTACTTATTGCCATGTGTGTGCAGCCAACGATAGCAACAA
AAGCAACAACACAGTGGCTTTCCCTCTTTCACTTTTTGTTTGCAAGCGCGTGCGAGCAAGACGGCACGAC
CGGCAAACGCAATTACGCTGACAAAGAGCAGACGAAGTTTTGGCCGAAAAACATCAAGGCGCCTGATACG
AATGCATTTGCAATAACAATTGCGATATTTAATATTGTTTATGAAGCTGTTTGACTTCAAAACACACAAA
AAAAAAAATAAAACAAATTATTTGAAAGAGAATTAGGAATCGGACAGCTTATCGTTACGGGCTAACAGCA
CACCGAGACGAAATAGCTTACCTGACGTCACAGCCTCTGGAAGAACTGCCGCCAAGCAGAGAGAGAGAGA
AAAAGAGGGAGAGCAGCTTAGACCGCATGTGCTTGTGTGTGAGGCGTCTCTCTCTTCGTCTCCTGTTTGC
GCAAACGCATAGACTGCACTGAGAAAATCGATTACCTATTTTTTATGAATGAATATTTGCACTATTACTA
TTCAAAACTATTAAGATAGCAATCACATTCAATAGCCAAATACTATACCACCTGAGCGATGCAACGAAAT
GATCAATTTGAGCAAAAATGCTGCATATTTAGGACGGCATCATTATAGAAATGCTTCTTGCTGTGTACTT
TTCTCTCGTCTGGCAGCTGTTTCGCCGTTATTGTTAAAACCGGCTTAAGTTAGGTGTGTTTTCTACGACT
AGTGATGCCCCTACTAGAAGATGTGTGTTGCACAAATGTCCCTGAATAACCAATTTGAAGTGCAGATAGC
AGTAAACGTAAGCTAATATGAATATTATTTAACTGTAATGTTTTAATATCGCTGGACATTACTAATAAAC
CCACTATAAACACATGTACATATGTATGTTTTGGCATACAATGAGTAGTTGGGGAAAAAATGTGTAAAAG
CACCGTGACCATCACAGCATAAAGATAACCAGCTGAAGTATCGAATATGAGTAACCCCCAAATTGAATCA
CATGCCGCAACTGATAGGACCCATGGAAGTACACTCTTCATGGCGATATACAAGACACACACAAGCACGA
ACACCCAGTTGCGGAGGAAATTCTCCGTAAATGAAAACCCAATCGGCGAACAATTCATACCCATATATGG
TAAAAGTTTTGAACGCGACTTGAGAGCGGAGAGCATTGCGGCTGATAAGGTTTTAGCGCTAAGCGGGCTT
TATAAAACGGGCTGCGGGACCAGTTTTCATATCACTACCGTTTGAGTTCTTGTGCTGTGTGGATACTCCT
CCCGACACAAAGCCGCTCCATCAGCCAGCAGTCGTCTAATCCAGAGACCCCGGATCGGGGTACCAACATG
GACGCACAAACACGACGACGTGAGCGTCGCGCTGAGAAACAAGCTCAATGGAAAGCTGCAAACGGTGGAT
CTCCTCCACATATGGCTTACCCATACGATGTTCCAGATTACGCTCCTCCAAGCTTGAATTCTATGAGCGG
GGGATTACCGGAGTTGGGCTCCAAAATCGCGCTCGCGTCCAAGGCGGACATTGAGTACGAGGGCCGCCTG
TACACGGTGGATCCGCAGGAGTGCACCATTGCGCTCTCGAGTGTGCGATCCTTCGGTACAGAAGATCGGG
ACACCCAGTTCCAGATAGCGCCGCAATCGCAGATCTACGACTACATCCTCTTCCGTGGCTCGGACATCAA
GGACATTCGCGTTGTCAACAACCACACGCTGCCGCACCACAATGACCCGGCGATCATGCAGGCGCAGCTC
GGCGGCCGCTCGAGTCTAGAGGGCCCGCGGTTCGAAGGTAAGCCTATCCCTAACCCTCTCCTCGGTCTCG
ATTCTACGCGTACCGGTCATCATCACCATCACCATTGAGTTTAAACCCGCTGATCAGCCTCGACTGTGCC
TTCTAAGGCCTGAGCTCGCTGATCAGCCTCGATCGAGGATCCAGACATGATAAGATACATTGATGAGTTT
GGACAAACCACAACTAGAATGCAGTGAAAAAAATGCTTTATTTGTGAAATTTGTGATGCTATTGCTTTAT
TTGTAACCATTATAAGCTGCAATAAACAAGTTAACAACAACAATTGCATTCATTTTATGTTTCAGGTTCA
GGGGGAGGTGTGGGAGGTTTTTTAAAGCAAGTAAAACCTCTACAAATGTGGTATGGCTGATTATGATCAG
TCGACCGATGCCCTTGAGAGCCTTCAACCCAGTCAGCTCCTTCCGGTGGGCGCGGGGCATGACTATCGTC
GCCGCACTTATGACTGTCTTCTTTATCATGCAACTCGTAGGACAGGTGCCGGCAGCGCTCTGGGTCATTT
TCGGCGAGGACCGCTTTCGCTGGAGCGCGACGATGATCGGCCTGTCGCTTGCGGTATTCGGAATCTTGCA
CGCCCTCGCTCAAGCCTTCGTCACTGGTCCCGCCACCAAACGTTTCGGCGAGAAGCAGGCCATTATCGCC
GGCATGGCGGCCGACGCGCTGGGCTACGTCTTGCTGGCGTTCGCGACGCGAGGCTGGATGGCCTTCCCCA
TTATGATTCTTCTCGCTTCCGGCGGCATCGGGATGCCCGCGTTGCAGGCCATGCTGTCCAGGCAGGTAGA
TGACGACCATCAGGGACAGCTTCAAGGATCGCTCGCGGCTCTTACCAGCCAGCAAAAGGCCAGGAACCGT
AAAAAGGCCGCGTTGCTGGCGTTTTTCCATAGGCTCCGCCCCCCTGACGAGCATCACAAAAATCGACGCT
CAAGTCAGAGGTGGCGAAACCCGACAGGACTATAAAGATACCAGGCGTTTCCCCCTGGAAGCTCCCTCGT
GCGCTCTCCTGTTCCGACCCTGCCGCTTACCGGATACCTGTCCGCCTTTCTCCCTTCGGGAAGCGTGGCG
CTTTCTCAATGCTCACGCTGTAGGTATCTCAGTTCGGTGTAGGTCGTTCGCTCCAAGCTGGGCTGTGTGC
ACGAACCCCCCGTTCAGCCCGACCGCTGCGCCTTATCCGGTAACTATCGTCTTGAGTCCAACCCGGTAAG
ACACGACTTATCGCCACTGGCAGCAGCCACTGGTAACAGGATTAGCAGAGCGAGGTATGTAGGCGGTGCT
ACAGAGTTCTTGAAGTGGTGGCCTAACTACGGCTACACTAGAAGGACAGTATTTGGTATCTGCGCTCTGC
TGAAGCCAGTTACCTTCGGAAAAAGAGTTGGTAGCTCTTGATCCGGCAAACAAACCACCGCTGGTAGCGG
TGGTTTTTTTGTTTGCAAGCAGCAGATTACGCGCAGAAAAAAAGGATCTCAAGAAGATCCTTTGATCTTT
TCTACGGGGTCTGACGCTCAGTGGAACGAAAACTCACGTTAAGGGATTTTGGTCATGAGATTATCAAAAA
GGATCTTCACCTAGATCCTTTTAAATTAAAAATGAAGTTTTAAATCAATCTAAAGTATATATGAGTAAAC
TTGGTCTGACAGTTACCAATGCTTAATCAGTGAGGCACCTATCTCAGCGATCTGTCTATTTCGTTCATCC
ATAGTTGCCTGACTCCCCGTCGTGTAGATAACTACGATACGGGAGGGCTTACCATCTGGCCCCAGTGCTG
CAATGATACCGCGAGACCCACGCTCACCGGCTCCAGATTTATCAGCAATAAACCAGCCAGCCGGAAGGGC
CGAGCGCAGAAGTGGTCCTGCAACTTTATCCGCCTCCATCCAGTCTATTAATTGTTGCCGGGAAGCTAGA
GTAAGTAGTTCGCCAGTTAATAGTTTGCGCAACGTTGTTGCCATTGCTGCAGGCATCGTGGTGTCACGCT
CGTCGTTTGGTATGGCTTCATTCAGCTCCGGTTCCCAACGATCAAGGCGAGTTACATGATCCCCCATGTT
GTGCAAAAAAGCGGTTAGCTCCTTCGGTCCTCCGATCGTTGTCAGAAGTAAGTTGGCCGCAGTGTTATCA
CTCATGGTTATGGCAGCACTGCATAATTCTCTTACTGTCATGCCATCCGTAAGATGCTTTTCTGTGACTG
GTGAGTACTCAACCAAGTCATTCTGAGAATAGTGTATGCGGCGACCGAGTTGCTCTTGCCCGGCGTCAAC
ACGGGATAATACCGCGCCACATAGCAGAACTTTAAAAGTGCTCATCATTGGAAAACGTTCTTCGGGGCGA
AAACTCTCAAGGATCTTACCGCTGTTGAGATCCAGTTCGATGTAACCCACTCGTGCACCCAACTGATCTT
CAGCATCTTTTACTTTCACCAGCGTTTCTGGGTGAGCAAAAACAGGAAGGCAAAATGCCGCAAAAAAGGG
AATAAGGGCGACACGGAAATGTTGAATACTCATACTCTTCCTTTTTCAATATTATTGAAGCATTTATCAG
GGTTATTGTCTCATGAGCGGATACATATTTGAATGTATTTAGAAAAATAAACAAATAGGGGTTCCGCGCA
CATTTCCCCGAAAAGTGCCACCTGACGTCTAAGAAACCATTATTATCATGACATTAACCTATAAAAATAG
GCGTATCACGAGGCCCTTTCGT
Features (pLannotate 1.2.2; 11 found; start..end, strand, type, name):
     56..2568    +  promoter       Ac5 promoter: Drosophila melanogaster actin 5C promoter
   2588..2653    +  CDS            N (fragment): REGN_LAMBD - Experimental evidence at protein level: Swiss-Prot protein existence level 1. Plays a role as a transcriptional antitermination factor that allows the virus to initiate its lytic phase. Activates expression of the delayed viral early genes by modifying host RNA polymerase (RNAP) into a form that is resistant to termination signals. This antitermination function requires the host NusA protein which serves to stabilize the interaction between antitermination protein N and host RNA polymerase. From Escherichia phage lambda (Bacteriophage lambda).
   2678..2704    +  CDS            3xHA (fragment): three tandem HA epitope tags
   2723..3025    +  CDS            LSM14B (fragment): LS14B_HUMAN - Also known as C20orf40 From Homo sapiens (Human).
   3047..3088    +  CDS            V5 tag: epitope tag from simian virus 5
   3188..3322    -  polyA_signal   SV40 poly(A) signal: SV40 polyadenylation signal
   3345..3429    -  CDS            large T antigen (fragment): large T antigen from SV40 (simian virus 40)
   3430..3900    +  CDS            TcR (fragment): tetracycline efflux protein; tet; confers resistance to tetracycline
   3944..4532    -  rep_origin     ori: high-copy-number ColE1/pMB1/pBR322/pUC origin of replication
   4703..5563    -  CDS            AmpR: β-lactamase; bla; confers resistance to ampicillin, carbenicillin, and related antibiotics
   5564..5668    -  promoter       AmpR promoter: bla
