[The description below was written by a language model from this plasmid's Addgene catalogue record and pLannotate feature annotations shown in this document.]
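Description:
pAc5.1B-lambdaN-HA-DmTral-LSm-R21ES13AI15A-V5His6_B is a 5.8 kb insect-cell expression plasmid. The catalogue lists the backbone as unknown, although the name and feature layout point to a pAc5.1B-type vector. It is propagated in E. coli through a ColE1/pUC-type origin with ampicillin selection from the bla gene and its promoter. The record lists it as low copy, even though the annotated origin is normally described as high copy. A short tetracycline-resistance fragment and a piece of SV40 large T antigen sequence are also annotated; these appear to be non-functional remnants. No selectable marker for insect cells is annotated, which suggests transient transfection or co-selection with another plasmid.

Expression is driven by the constitutive Drosophila actin 5C promoter and terminated by an SV40 polyadenylation signal. The open reading frame begins with a fragment of the bacteriophage lambda N protein, the short peptide that binds boxB RNA hairpins, followed by a single HA epitope (annotated as a fragment of 3xHA). Next comes the N-terminal LSm domain of Drosophila melanogaster Trailer Hitch (Tral, also called LSm15). The annotation tool labels this roughly 300 nt segment by homology as human LSM14B. The name indicates three substitutions in the domain (R21E, S13A, I15A), and the record also notes one silent change relative to the reference sequence. A V5 tag lies downstream, and the name indicates a His6 tag as well, though that tag is not separately annotated.

The lambdaN fusion is the standard arrangement for tethering a protein to a boxB-containing reporter mRNA, while the epitope tags allow detection and co-immunoprecipitation. The associated study examined how Tral and EDC3 associate with DCP1 and Me31B, so this mutant was presumably used to probe LSm-domain interactions. The record itself states only insect expression as the purpose.
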