Addgene plasmid #145992: pAc5.1B-lambdaN-HA-DmTral-LSm-R21ES13AI15A-V5His6_B
Purpose: Insect Expression of DmTral-LSm-R21ES13AI15A
Depositing lab: Elisa Izaurralde. Depositing organization: Max Planck Institute for Developmental Biology. Publication: Similar modes of interaction enable Trailer Hitch and EDC3 to associate with DCP1 and Me31B in distinct protein complexes. Tritschler F, Eulalio A, Helms S, Schmidt S, Coles M, Weichenrieder O, Izaurralde E, Truffault V. Mol Cell Biol. 2008 Nov . 28(21):6695-708. 10.1128/MCB.00759-08 PubMed 18765641.
Backbone
  Vector backbone: Unknown
  Vector type: Insect Expression
Growth in bacteria
  Bacterial resistance: Ampicillin, 100 μg/mL
  Growth temperature: 37°C
  Growth strain: DH5alpha
  Copy number: Low Copy
Gene/Insert
  Gene/Insert name: DmTral-LSm-R21ES13AI15A (alt names: Trailer Hitch; Dm LSm15)
  Species: D. melanogaster (fly)
  Mutation: one silent mutation A198C compared to the sequence given by: NCBI:NM_140328.4 or UniProt Q9VTZ0.
  Entrez Gene: tral (a.k.a. Dmel_CG10686, BEST:GH08269, CG10686, DmLSm15, Dmel\CG10686, LSm15, Lsm15, Scd6p, TRAL, Tral, anon-EST:Posey139, anon-WO0172774.89, anon-WO02059370.24, p67, p70)
  Cloning method: Unknown
Terms and licenses: Academic/Nonprofit Terms; Industry Terms: Not Available to Industry
Depositor comments: Plasmids from this collection were made available to the research community and donated after the lab closed. Please note that the sequence provided by the depositing laboratory may be theoretical/predicted or based on Sanger sequencing results. There may be discrepancies between sequencing results obtained by Addgene and the depositor sequence. If an Addgene verified sequence is not available, please contact before placing your order to request that our lab fully sequence the plasmid.
How to cite: pAc5.1B-lambdaN-HA-DmTral-LSm-R21ES13AI15A-V5His6_B was a gift from Elisa Izaurralde (Addgene plasmid # 145992 ; http://n2t.net/addgene:145992 ; RRID:Addgene_145992)
